Addgene plasmid #116888: HA-14-3-3 zeta
Purpose: Expresses HA-tagged human 14-3-3 zeta in mammalian cells
Depositing lab: FENG-QIAN Li & Ken-Ichi Takemaru. Depositing organization: Stony Brook University. Publication: Chibby cooperates with 14-3-3 to regulate beta-catenin subcellular distribution and signaling activity. Li FQ, Mofunanya A, Harris K, Takemaru K. J Cell Biol. 2008 Jun 30;181(7):1141-54. doi: 10.1083/jcb.200709091. Epub 2008 Jun 23. PubMed 18573912.
Backbone
  Vector backbone: pCS2+HA
  Backbone size w/o insert (bp): 4100
  Vector type: Mammalian Expression
Growth in bacteria
  Bacterial resistance: Ampicillin, 100 μg/mL
  Growth temperature: 37°C
  Growth strain: DH5alpha
  Copy number: High Copy
Gene/Insert
  Gene/Insert name: 14-3-3 zeta
  Species: H. sapiens (human)
  Entrez Gene: YWHAZ (a.k.a. 14-3-3-zeta, HEL-S-3, HEL-S-93, HEL4, KCIP-1, POPCHAS, YWHAD)
  Promoter: CMV
  Tag / fusion protein: HA (N terminal on backbone)
  Cloning method: Restriction Enzyme; 5′ cloning site EcoRI (not destroyed); 3′ cloning site XbaI (not destroyed)
  Sequencing primers: 5′ CCCAAGCTTGATTTAG (SP6); 3′ TTATGCTGAGTGATATC (T7)
Terms and licenses: Academic/Nonprofit Terms; Industry Terms: Not Available to Industry
How to cite: HA-14-3-3 zeta was a gift from FENG-QIAN Li & Ken-Ichi Takemaru (Addgene plasmid # 116888 ; http://n2t.net/addgene:116888 ; RRID:Addgene_116888)
