[The description below was written by a language model from this plasmid's Addgene catalogue record and pLannotate feature annotations shown in this document.]
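Description:
HA-14-3-3 zeta is a mammalian expression plasmid built on the pCS2+HA backbone that produces human 14-3-3 zeta (YWHAZ) carrying an N-terminal HA epitope tag supplied by the vector. The full sequenced record is about 4.85 kb. In bacteria it is maintained through a high-copy ColE1/pUC-type origin and selected with ampicillin via the β-lactamase gene and its own promoter. An f1 phage origin is also present, along with leftover lac elements (lacZα and lacI fragments, lac promoter, operator and CAP site) inherited from the parental cloning vector, which have no role in expression of the insert.

The coding sequence was cloned between EcoRI and XbaI sites, both preserved, downstream of the promoter the catalogue lists as CMV; the annotation identifies it more specifically as the simian cytomegalovirus IE94 enhancer/promoter. An SV40 polyadenylation signal follows the insert to terminate and stabilise the transcript. The annotation tool matched the open reading frame to the bovine 14-3-3 zeta entry, whereas the record gives the species as human; the two sources are simply labelled differently here. The HA tag itself was not called as a separate feature, though a gap between the SP6 promoter and the annotated coding sequence is consistent with its location. An SP6 promoter sits between the CMV promoter and the insert, which in principle allows in vitro synthesis of sense RNA, while T7 and T3 promoters lie downstream in the opposite orientation; SP6 and T7 sites also serve for sequencing.

14-3-3 zeta is an adapter protein that binds phosphoserine/phosphothreonine motifs in many signalling partners. The tagged construct suits detection, immunoprecipitation and localisation studies in transfected cells, and its associated publication concerns cooperation of 14-3-3 with Chibby in controlling β-catenin distribution and signalling.
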