Features (pLannotate 1.2.2; 15 found; start..end, strand, type, name):
     20..86      -  CDS            lacZα (fragment): LacZα fragment of β-galactosidase; lacZ fragment
     93..1070    +  promoter       CMV IE94 promoter: enhancer/promoter region of simian cytomegalovirus major immediate early transcription unit IE94
   1105..1123    +  promoter       SP6 promoter: promoter for bacteriophage SP6 RNA polymerase
   1198..1932    +  CDS            YWHAZ: 1433Z_BOVIN - Experimental evidence at protein level: Swiss-Prot protein existence level 1. Adapter protein implicated in the regulation of a large spectrum of both general and specialized signaling pathways. Binds to a large number of partners, usually by recognition of a phosphoserine or phosphothreonine motif. Binding generally results in the modulation of the activity of the binding partner. Activates the ADP- ribosyltransferase (exoS) activity of bacterial origin. Induces ARHGEF7 activity on RAC1 as well as lamellipodia and membrane ruffle formation (By similarity). In neurons, regulates
   1951..1969    -  promoter       T7 promoter: promoter for bacteriophage T7 RNA polymerase
   1974..2108    -  polyA_signal   SV40 poly(A) signal: SV40 polyadenylation signal
   2221..2239    -  promoter       T3 promoter: promoter for bacteriophage T3 RNA polymerase
   2284..2300    -  protein_bind   lac operator: The lac repressor binds to the lac operator to inhibit transcription in E. coli. This inhibition can be relieved by adding lactose or isopropyl-β-D-thiogalactopyranoside (IPTG). lac repressor encoded by lacI
   2308..2338    -  promoter       lac promoter: promoter for the E. coli lac operon
   2353..2374    -  protein_bind   CAP binding site: CAP binding activates transcription in the presence of cAMP. E. coli catabolite activator protein
   2387..2479    -  CDS            lacI (fragment): lac repressor; lacI; The lac repressor binds to the lac operator to inhibit transcription in E. coli. This inhibition can be relieved by adding lactose or isopropyl-β-D-thiogalactopyranoside (IPTG).
   2662..3250    -  rep_origin     ori: high-copy-number ColE1/pMB1/pBR322/pUC origin of replication
   3421..4281    -  CDS            AmpR: β-lactamase; bla; confers resistance to ampicillin, carbenicillin, and related antibiotics
   4282..4386    -  promoter       AmpR promoter: bla
   4439..15      -  rep_origin     f1 ori (across the origin) (sequence partly withheld): f1 bacteriophage origin of replication; arrow indicates direction of (+) strand synthesis
>Addgene plasmid #116888 | HA-14-3-3 zeta | addgene full sequence | sequence record 221775 | Addgene NGS Result
CGCTACAGGGCGCGTCCCATTCGCCATTCAGGCTGCGCAACTGTTGGGAAGGGCGATCGGTGCGGGCCTC
TTCGCTATTACGCCAGTCGACCGCCAATTCAATATGGCGTATATGGACTCATGCCAATTCAATATGGTGG
ATCTGGACCTGTGCCAATTCAATATGGCGTATATGGACTCGTGCCAATTCAATATGGTGGATCTGGACCC
CAGCCAATTCAATATGGCGGACTTGGCACCATGCCAATTCAATATGGCGGACCTGGCACTGTGCCAACTG
GGGAGGGGTCTACTTGGCACGGTGCCAAGTTTGAGGAGGGGTCTTGGCCCTGTGCCAAGTCCGCCATATT
GAATTGGCATGGTGCCAATAATGGCGGCCATATTGGCTATATGCCAGGATCAATATATAGGCAATATCCA
ATATGGCCCTATGCCAATATGGCTATTGGCCAGGTTCAATACTATGTATTGGCCCTATGCCATATAGTAT
TCCATATATGGGTTTTCCTATTGACGTAGATAGCCCCTCCCAATGGGCGGTCCCATATACCATATATGGG
GCTTCCTAATACCGCCCATAGCCACTCCCCCATTGACGTCAATGGTCTCTATATATGGTCTTTCCTATTG
ACGTCATATGGGCGGTCCTATTGACGTATATGGCGCCTCCCCCATTGACGTCAATTACGGTAAATGGCCC
GCCTGGCTCAATGCCCATTGACGTCAATAGGACCACCCACCATTGACGTCAATGGGATGGCTCATTGCCC
ATTCATATCCGTTCTCACGCCCCCTATTGACGTCAATGACGGTAAATGGCCCACTTGGCAGTACATCAAT
ATCTATTAATAGTAACTTGGCAAGTACATTACTATTGGAAGTACGCCAGGGTACATTGGCAGTACTCCCA
TTGACGTCAATGGCGGTAAATGGCCCGCGATGGCTGCCAAGTACATCCCCATTGACGTCAATGGGGAGGG
GCAATGACGCAAATGGGCGTTCCATTGACGTAAATGGGCGGTAGGCGTGCCTAATGGGAGGTCTATATAA
GCAATGCTCGTTTAGGGAACCGCCATTCTGCCTGGGGACGTCGGAGCAAGCTTGATTTAGGTGACACTAT
AGAATACAAGCTACTTGTTCTTTTTGCAGGATACCATGCGATACCCATATGATGTGCCAGATTACGCTGA
ATTCACCATGGATAAAAATGAGCTGGTTCAGAAGGCCAAACTGGCCGAGCAGGCTGAGCGATATGATGAC
ATGGCAGCCTGCATGAAGTCTGTAACTGAGCAAGGAGCTGAATTATCCAATGAGGAGAGGAATCTTCTCT
CAGTTGCTTATAAAAATGTTGTAGGAGCCCGTAGGTCATCTTGGAGGGTCGTCTCAAGTATTGAACAAAA
GACGGAAGGTGCTGAGAAAAAACAGCAGATGGCTCGAGAATACAGAGAGAAAATTGAGACGGAGCTAAGA
GATATCTGCAATGATGTACTGTCTCTTTTGGAAAAGTTCTTGATCCCCAATGCTTCACAAGCAGAGAGCA
AAGTCTTCTATTTGAAAATGAAAGGAGATTACTACCGTTACTTGGCTGAGGTTGCCGCTGGTGATGACAA
GAAAGGGATTGTCGATCAGTCACAACAAGCATACCAAGAAGCTTTTGAAATCAGCAAAAAGGAAATGCAA
CCAACACATCCTATCAGACTGGGTCTGGCCCTTAACTTCTCTGTGTTCTATTATGAGATTCTGAACTCCC
CAGAGAAAGCCTGCTCTCTTGCAAAGACAGCTTTTGATGAAGCCATTGCTGAACTTGATACATTAAGTGA
AGAGTCATACAAAGACAGCACGCTAATAATGCAATTACTGAGAGACAACTTGACATTGTGGACATCGGAT
ACCCAAGGAGACGAAGCTGAAGCAGGAGAAGGAGGGGAAAATTAATCTAGATTCTGCAGCCCTATAGTGA
GTCGTATTACGTAGATCCAGACATGATAAGATACATTGATGAGTTTGGACAAACCACAACTAGAATGCAG
TGAAAAAAATGCTTTATTTGTGAAATTTGTGATGCTATTGCTTTATTTGTAACCATTATAAGCTGCAATA
AACAAGTTAACAACAACAATTGCATTCATTTTATGTTTCAGGTTCAGGGGGAGGTGTGGGAGGTTTTTTA
ATTCGCGGCCGCGGCGCCAATGCATTGGGCCCGGTACCCAGCTTTTGTTCCCTTTAGTGAGGGTTAATTG
CGCGCTTGGCGTAATCATGGTCATAGCTGTTTCCTGTGTGAAATTGTTATCCGCTCACAATTCCACACAA
CATACGAGCCGGGAGCATAAAGTGTAAAGCCTGGGGTGCCTAATGAGTGAGCTAACTCACATTAATTGCG
TTGCGCTCACTGCCCGCTTTCCAGTCGGGAAACCTGTCGTGCCAGCTGCATTAATGAATCGGCCAACGCG
CGGGGAGAGGCGGTTTGCGTATTGGGCGCTCTTCCGCTTCCTCGCTCACTGACTCGCTGCGCTCGGTCGT
TCGGCTGCGGCGAGCGGTATCAGCTCACTCAAAGGCGGTAATACGGTTATCCACAGAATCAGGGGATAAC
GCAGGAAAGAACATGTGAGCAAAAGGCCAGCAAAAGGCCAGGAACCGTAAAAAGGCCGCGTTGCTGGCGT
TTTTCCATAGGCTCCGCCCCCCTGACGAGCATCACAAAAATCGACGCTCAAGTCAGAGGTGGCGAAACCC
GACAGGACTATAAAGATACCAGGCGTTTCCCCCTGGAAGCTCCCTCGTGCGCTCTCCTGTTCCGACCCTG
CCGCTTACCGGATACCTGTCCGCCTTTCTCCCTTCGGGAAACGTGGCGCTTTCTCATAGCTCACGCTGTA
GGTATCTCAGTTCGGTGTAGGTCGTTCGCTCCAAGCTGGGCTGTGTGCACGAACCCCCCGTTCAGCCCGA
CCGCTGCGCCTTATCCGGTAACTATCGTCTTGAGTCCAACCCGGTAAGACACGACTTATCGCCACTGGCA
GCAGCCACTGGTAACAGGATTAGCAGAGCGAGGTATGTAGGCGGTGCTACAGAGTTCTTGAAGTGGTGGC
CTAACTACGGCTACACTAGAAGAACAGTATTTGGTATCTGCGCTCTGCTGAAGCCAGTTACCTTCGGAAA
AAGAGTTGGTAGCTCTTGATCCGGCAAACAAACCACCGCTGGTAGCGGTGGTTTTTTTGTTTGCAAGCAG
CAGATTACGCGCAGAAAAAAAGGATCTCAAGAAGATCCTTTGATCTTTTCTACGGGGTCTGACGCTCAGT
GGAACGAAAACTCACGTTAAGGGATTTTGGTCATGAGATTATCAAAAAGGATCTTCACCTAGATCCTTTT
AAATTAAAAATGAAGTTTTAAATCAATCTAAAGTATATATGAGTAAACTTGGTCTGACAGTTACCAATGC
TTAATCAGTGAGGCACCTATCTCAGCGATCTGTCTATTTCGTTCATCCATAGTTGCCTGACTCCCCGTCG
TGTAGATAACTACGATACGGGAGGGCTTACCATCTGGCCCCAGTGCTGCAATGATACCGCGAGACCCACG
CTCACCGGCTCCAGATTTATCAGCAATAAACCAGCCAGCCGGAAGGGCCGAGCGCAGAAGTGGTCCTGCA
ACTTTATCCGCCTCCATCCAGTCTATTAATTGTTGCCGGGAAGCTAGAGTAAGTAGTTCGCCAGTTAATA
GTTTGCGCAACGTTGTTGCCATTGCTACAGGCATCGTGGTGTCACGCTCGTCGTTTGGTATGGCTTCATT
CAGCTCCGGTTCCCAACGATCAAGGCGAGTTACATGATCCCCCATGTTGTGCAAAAAAGCGGTTAGCTCC
TTCGGTCCTCCGATCGTTGTCAGAAGTAAGTTGGCCGCAGTGTTATCACTCATGGTTATGGCAGCACTGC
ATAATTCTCTTACTGTCATGCCATCCGTAAGATGCTTTTCTGTGACTGGTGAGTACTCAACCAAGTCATT
CTGAGAATAGTGTATGCGGCGACCGAGTTGCTCTTGCCCGGCGTCAATACGGGATAATACCGCGCCACAT
AGCAGAACTTTAAAAGTGCTCATCATTGGAAAACGTTCTTCGGGGCGAAAACTCTCAAGGATCTTACCGC
TGTTGAGATCCAGTTCGATGTAACCCACTCGTGCACCCAACTGATCTTCAGCATCTTTTACTTTCACCAG
CGTTTCTGGGTGAGCAAAAACAGGAAGGCAAAATGCCGCAAAAAAGGGAATAAGGGCGACACGGAAATGT
TGAATACTCATACTCTTCCTTTTTCAATATTATTGAAGCATTTATCAGGGTTATTGTCTCATGAGCGGAT
ACATATTTGAATGTATTTAGAAAAATAAACAAATAGGGGTTCCGCGCACATTTCCCCGAAAAGTGCCACC
TAAATTGTAAGCGTTAATATTTTGTTAAAATTCGCGTTAAATTTTTGTTAAATCAGCTCATTTTTTAACC
AATAGGCCGAAATCGGCAAAATCCCTTATAAATCAAAAGAATAGACCGAGATAGGGT
[37 nt withheld, positions 4538-4574]
AAAGAACGTGGACTCCAACGTCAAAGG
[49 nt withheld, positions 4602-4650]
T
[91 nt withheld, positions 4652-4742]
G
[109 nt withheld, positions 4744-4852]
